Addgene plasmid #231265: pAVEC0_C-mCitrine
Purpose: (Empty Backbone) For expressing fusion proteins with C terminally tagged mCitrine in plants
Depositing lab: Jacob Brunkard. Depositing organization: University of Wisconsin, Madison. Publication: Seamless, modular binary vectors for plant cell and molecular biology. Greenhalgh R, Horner W, Klimpel KA, Chatterjee S, Scarpin MR, Brunkard JO. Plant Biotechnol J. 2025 Jun 26. doi: 10.1111/pbi.70233. PubMed 40574375.
Backbone
  Vector backbone: Backbone assembled from fragments of pENTR, pEG103, and NPTII
  Vector type: Plant Expression
  Tag / fusion protein: mCitrine (C terminal on insert)
Growth in bacteria
  Bacterial resistance: Kanamycin, 50 μg/mL
  Growth temperature: 37°C
  Growth strain: DH5alpha
  Copy number: Unknown
Gene/Insert
  Gene/Insert name: None
  Mutation: N/A
  Tag / fusion protein: mCitrine (C terminal on insert)
Terms and licenses: Academic/Nonprofit Terms; Industry Terms: Not Available to Industry
Depositor comments: No gene inserted in primary locus, this is a vector backbone.
How to cite: pAVEC0_C-mCitrine was a gift from Jacob Brunkard (Addgene plasmid # 231265 ; http://n2t.net/addgene:231265 ; RRID:Addgene_231265)
