[The description below was written by a language model from this plasmid's Addgene catalogue record and pLannotate feature annotations shown in this document.]
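Description:
pAVEC0_C-mCitrine is an empty-backbone plant expression vector of about 7.1 kb, built as a compact binary plasmid from fragments of pENTR, pEG103 and an NPTII cassette. It is designed for making fusion proteins that carry mCitrine at their C terminus. It has two replication systems. A high-copy ColE1/pUC-type origin supports propagation in E. coli. The pVS1 module (oriV, the RepA replication protein and the StaA stability protein) is the usual means of stable maintenance in Agrobacterium. Bacterial selection is by kanamycin, through an aph(3')-Ia aminoglycoside phosphotransferase gene.

The expression cassette is driven by a CaMV 35S promoter preceded by an additional 35S fragment, an arrangement typical of a duplicated-enhancer 35S promoter that gives strong constitutive transcription in plant cells. This is followed by the tobacco mosaic virus Ω leader, which enhances translation. After a short gap, presumably where a coding sequence is inserted, come the mCitrine open reading frame (a monomeric yellow fluorescent protein derived from Aequorea victoria GFP) and a CaMV polyadenylation signal. No gene occupies the primary locus, so the user clones an open reading frame in frame upstream of mCitrine. The record does not describe the cloning method.

The annotation identifies two left-border T-DNA repeats upstream of the cassette but no right border, and it shows no separate plant selectable marker. The record therefore leaves the full T-DNA boundaries undefined, as well as whether the kanamycin gene lies inside them. The vector suits Agrobacterium-mediated expression of yellow-fluorescent fusions for localisation and related cell biology studies in plants.
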