Features (pLannotate 1.2.2; 12 found; start..end, strand, type, name):
      1..589     +  rep_origin     ori: high-copy-number ColE1/pMB1/pBR322/pUC origin of replication
    827..1456    +  CDS            pVS1 StaA: stability protein from the Pseudomonas plasmid pVS1 (Heeb et al., 2000)
   1885..2958    +  CDS            pVS1 RepA: replication protein from the Pseudomonas plasmid pVS1 (Heeb et al., 2000)
   3024..3218    +  rep_origin     pVS1 oriV: origin of replication for the Pseudomonas plasmid pVS1 (Heeb et al., 2000)
   3385..3408    +  misc_feature   LB T-DNA repeat: left border repeat from octopine Ach5 T-DNA
   3430..3453    +  misc_feature   LB T-DNA repeat: left border repeat from octopine Ach5 T-DNA
   4164..4464    +  promoter       CaMV 35S promoter (fragment): strong constitutive promoter from cauliflower mosaic virus
   4465..4806    +  promoter       CaMV 35S promoter: strong constitutive promoter from cauliflower mosaic virus
   4822..4877    +  misc_feature   TMV Ω: translational enhancer from the tobacco mosaic virus 5'-leader sequence (Gallie et al., 1988)
   4998..5711    +  CDS            mCitrine: mCitrine is a basic (constitutively fluorescent) yellow fluorescent protein published in 2001, derived from Aequorea victoria.
   5795..5954    +  polyA_signal   CaMV poly(A) signal (fragment): cauliflower mosaic virus polyadenylation signal
   6170..6979    +  CDS            KanR: aminoglycoside phosphotransferase; aph(3')-Ia; confers resistance to kanamycin in bacteria or G418 (Geneticin®) in eukaryotes
>Addgene plasmid #231265 | pAVEC0_C-mCitrine | addgene full sequence | sequence record 461056 | Addgene NGS Result
TTGAGATCCTTTTTTTCTGCGCGTAATCTGCTGCTTGCAAACAAAAAAACCACCGCTACCAGCGGTGGTT
TGTTTGCCGGATCAAGAGCTACCAACTCTTTTTCCGAAGGTAACTGGCTTCAGCAGAGCGCAGATACCAA
ATACTGTTCTTCTAGTGTAGCCGTAGTTAGGCCACCACTTCAAGAACTCTGTAGCACCGCCTACATACCT
CGCTCTGCTAATCCTGTTACCAGTGGCTGCTGCCAGTGGCGATAAGTCGTGTCTTACCGGGTTGGACTCA
AGACGATAGTTACCGGATAAGGCGCAGCGGTCGGGCTGAACGGGGGGTTCGTGCACACAGCCCAGCTTGG
AGCGAACGACCTACACCGAACTGAGATACCTACAGCGTGAGCTATGAGAAAGCGCCACGCTTCCCGAAGG
GAGAAAGGCGGACAGGTATCCGGTAAGCGGCAGGGTCGGAACAGGAGAGCGCACGAGGGAGCTTCCAGGG
GGAAACGCCTGGTATCTTTATAGTCCTGTCGGGTTTCGCCACCTCTGACTTGAGCGTCGATTTTTGTGAT
GCTCGTCAGGGGGGCGGAGCCTATGGAAAAACGCCAGCAACGCGGCCTTTTTACGGTTCCTGGCCTTTTG
CTGGCCTTTTGCTCACATGTTCTTTCCTGCGTTATCCCCTGATTCTGTGGATAACCGTATTACCGCCTTT
GAGTGACTGAAGAACCGAGCGCCGCCGTCTAAAAAGGTGATGTGTATTTGAGTAAAACAGCTTGCGTCAT
GCGGTCGCTGCGTATATGATGCGATGAGTAAATAAACAAATACGCAAGGGGAACGCATGAAGGTTATCGC
TGTACTTAACCAGAAAGGCGGGTCAGGCAAGACGACCATCGCAACCCATCTAGCCCGCGCCCTGCAACTC
GCCGGGGCCGATGTTCTGTTAGTCGATTCCGATCCCCAGGGCAGTGCCCGCGATTGGGCGGCCGTGCGGG
AAGATCAACCGCTAACCGTTGTCGGCATCGACCGCCCGACGATTGACCGCGACGTGAAGGCCATCGGCCG
GCGCGACTTCGTAGTGATCGACGGAGCGCCCCAGGCGGCGGACTTGGCTGTGTCCGCGATCAAGGCAGCC
GACTTCGTGCTGATTCCGGTGCAGCCAAGCCCTTACGACATATGGGCCACCGCCGACCTGGTGGAGCTGG
TTAAGCAGCGCATTGAGGTCACGGATGGAAGGCTACAAGCGGCCTTTGTCGTGTCGCGGGCGATCAAAGG
CACGCGCATCGGCGGTGAGGTTGCCGAGGCGCTGGCCGGGTACGAGCTGCCCATTCTTGAGTCCCGTATC
ACGCAGCGCGTGAGCTACCCAGGCACTGCCGCCGCCGGCACAACCGTTCTTGAATCAGAACCCGAGGGCG
ACGCTGCCCGCGAGGTCCAGGCGCTGGCCGCTGAAATTAAATCAAAACTCATTTGAGTTAATGAGGTAAA
GAGAAAATGAGCAAAAGCACAAACACGCTAAGTGCCGGCCGTCCGAGCGCACGCAGCAGCAAGGCTGCAA
CGTTGGCCAGCCTGGCAGACACGCCAGCCATGAAGCGGGTCAACTTTCAGTTGCCGGCGGAGGATCACAC
CAAGCTGAAGATGTACGCGGTACGCCAAGGCAAGACCATTACCGAGCTGCTATCTGAATACATCGCGCAG
CTACCAGAGTAAATGAGCAAATGAATAAATGAGTAGATGAATTTTAGCGGCTAAAGGAGGCGGCATGGAA
AATCAAGAACAACCAGGCACCGACGCCGTGGAATGCCCCATGTGTGGAGGAACGGGCGGTTGGCCAGGCG
TAAGCGGCTGGGTTGCCTGCCGGCCCTGCAATGGCACTGGAACCCCCAAGCCCGAGGAATCGGCGTGAGC
GGTCGCAAACCATCCGGCCCGGTACAAATCGGCGCGGCGCTGGGTGATGACCTGGTGGAGAAGTTGAAGG
CCGCGCAGGCCGCCCAGCGGCAACGCATCGAGGCAGAAGCACGCCCCGGTGAATCGTGGCAAGCGGCCGC
TGATCGAATCCGCAAAGAATCCCGGCAACCGCCGGCAGCCGGTGCGCCGTCGATTAGGAAGCCGCCCAAG
GGCGACGAGCAACCAGATTTTTTCGTTCCGATGCTCTATGACGTGGGCACCCGCGATAGTCGCAGCATCA
TGGACGTGGCCGTTTTCCGTCTGTCGAAGCGTGACCGACGAGCTGGCGAGGTGATCCGCTACGAGCTTCC
AGACGGGCACGTAGAGGTTTCCGCAGGGCCGGCCGGCATGGCCAGTGTGTGGGATTACGACCTGGTACTG
ATGGCGGTTTCCCATCTAACCGAATCCATGAACCGATACCGGGAAGGGAAGGGAGACAAGCCCGGCCGCG
TGTTCCGTCCACACGTTGCGGACGTACTCAAGTTCTGCCGGCGAGCCGATGGCGGAAAGCAGAAAGACGA
CCTGGTAGAAACCTGCATTCGGTTAAACACCACGCACGTTGCCATGCAGCGTACGAAGAAGGCCAAGAAC
GGCCGCCTGGTGACGGTATCCGAGGGTGAAGCCTTGATTAGCCGCTACAAGATCGTAAAGAGCGAAACCG
GGCGGCCGGAGTACATCGAGATCGAGCTAGCTGATTGGATGTACCGCGAGATCACAGAAGGCAAGAACCC
GGACGTGCTGACGGTTCACCCCGATTACTTTTTGATCGATCCCGGCATCGGCCGTTTTCTCTACCGCCTG
GCACGCCGCGCCGCAGGCAAGGCAGAAGCCAGATGGTTGTTCAAGACGATCTACGAACGCAGTGGCAGCG
CCGGAGAGTTCAAGAAGTTCTGTTTCACCGTGCGCAAGCTGATCGGGTCAAATGACCTGCCGGAGTACGA
TTTGAAGGAGGAGGCGGGGCAGGCTGGCCCGATCCTAGTCATGCGCTACCGCAACCTGATCGAGGGCGAA
GCATCCGCCGGTTCCTAATGTACGGAGCAGATGCTAGGGCAAATTGCCCTAGCAGGGGAAAAAGGTCGAA
AAGGTCTCTTTCCTGTGGATAGCACGTACATTGGGAACCCAAAGCCGTACATTGGGAACCGGAACCCGTA
CATTGGGAACCCAAAGCCGTACATTGGGAACCGGTCACACATGTAAGTGACTGATATAAAAGAGAAAAAA
GGCGATTTTTCCGCCTAAAACTCTTTAAAACTTATTAAAACTCTTAAAACCCGCCTGGCCTGTGCATAAC
TGTCTGGCCAGCGCACAGCCGAAGAGCTGCAAAAAGCGCCTACCCTTCGGTCGCTGCGCTCCCTACGCCC
CGCCGCTTCGCGTCGGCCTATCGCGGCCGCTGGCCGCTCAAAAATGGCTGGCCTACGGCCAGGCAATCTA
CCAGCGCGCGGACAAGCTAGGATTGGCAGGATATATTCAGTTGTAAATGCGAGCTGTTGGCTGGCTGGTG
GCAGGATATATTCAGTTGTAAATAAATTGACGCTTAGACAACTTAATAACACATTGCGGACGTTTTTAAT
GTACTGAATTAACGCCGAATTAATTCGAGCTCTCTAGAATCGTCGACTCGAGACTAGAGCCAAGCTGATC
TCCTTTGCCCCGGAGATCACCATGGACGACTTTCTCTATCTCTACGATCTAGGAAGAAAGTTCGACGGAG
AAGGTGACGATACCATGTTCACCACCGATAATGAGAAGATTAGCCTCTTCAATTTCAGAAAGAATGCTGA
CCCACAGATGGTTAGAGAGGCTTACGCGGCAGGTCTCATCAAGACGATCTACCCGAGTAATAATCTCCAG
GAGATCAAATACCTTCCCAAGAAGGTTAAAGATGCAGTCAAAAGATTCAGGACTAACTGCATCAAGAACA
CAGAGAAAGATATATTTCTCAAGATCAGAAGTACTATTCCAGTATGGACGATTCAAGGCTTGCTTCATAA
ACCAAGGCAAGTAATAGAGATTGGAGTCTCTAAGAAAGTAGTTCCTACTGAATCAAAGGCCATGGAGTCA
AAAATTCAGATCGAGGATCTAACAGAACTCGCCGTGAAGACTGGCGAACAGTTCATACAGAGTCTTTTAC
GACTCAATGACAAGAAGAAAATCTTCGTCAACATGGTGGAGCACGACACTCTCGTCTACTCCAAGAATAT
CAAAGATACAGTCTCAGAAGACCAAAGGGCTATTGAGACTTTTCAACAAAGGGTAATATCGGGAAACCTC
CTCGGATTCCATTGCCCAGCTATCTGTCACTTCATCAAAAGGACAGTAGAAAAGGAAGGTGGCACCTACA
AATGCCATCATTGCGATAAAGGAAAGGCTATCGTTCAAGATGCCTCTGCCGACAGTGGTCCCAAAGATGG
ACCCCCACCCACGAGGAGCATCGTGGAAAAAGAAGACGTTCCAACCACGTCTTCAAAGCAAGTGGATTGA
TGTGATATCTCCACTGACGTAAGGGATGACGCACAATCCCACTATCCTTCGCAATGAGACTTTTCAACAA
AGGGTAATATCGGGAAACCTCCTCGGATTCCATTGCCCAGCTATCTGTCACTTCATCAAAAGGACAGTAG
AAAAGGAAGGTGGCACCTACAAATGCCATCATTGCGATAAAGGAAAGGCTATCGTTCAAGATGCCTCTGC
CGACAGTGGTCCCAAAGATGGACCCCCACCCACGAGGAGCATCGTGGAAAAAGAAGACGTTCCAACCACG
TCTTCAAAGCAAGTGGATTGATGTGATATCTCCACTGACGTAAGGGATGACGCACAATCCCACTATCCTT
CGCAAGACCCTTCCTCTATATAAGGAAGTTCATTTCATTTGGAGAGAGGCCTATTTTTACAACAATTACC
AACAACAACAAACAACAAACAACATTACAATTACTATTTACAATTACAGGCCTCCCGGGTCAGGAAGCGA
AACACCAGGAACATCAGAAAGTGCAACACCAGAATCTGGATCCGGCTCTGAAACTCCTGGTACTAGTGAA
TCGGCTACCCCTGAATCAGGGTCCTCTGTGTCGAAGGGAGAAGAACTCTTCACTGGAGTTGTTCCTATCC
TCGTTGAGCTTGATGGTGATGTTAATGGTCATAAGTTCTCTGTCTCTGGTGAGGGTGAAGGAGATGCTAC
TTACGGAAAGTTGACTTTGAAATTCATCTGCACTACTGGTAAACTTCCTGTTCCATGGCCAACACTTGTT
ACCACTTTCGGTTATGGTTTGATGTGTTTTGCTCGTTACCCTGATCACATGAAGCAACACGACTTCTTCA
AATCTGCTATGCCTGAAGGTTACGTTCAAGAGAGAACCATCTTCTTTAAGGATGATGGGAATTACAAGAC
TAGAGCTGAGGTGAAGTTTGAGGGAGACACTCTTGTGAACAGAATTGAGTTGAAGGGTATTGATTTCAAG
GAAGATGGAAACATTCTTGGTCACAAGCTTGAGTACAACTACAATTCTCACAATGTTTACATCATGGCTG
ACAAGCAGAAGAACGGAATCAAGGTTAACTTCAAGATCCGTCACAACATCGAGGATGGATCTGTTCAGCT
TGCTGATCATTACCAGCAGAACACTCCTATTGGTGACGGTCCTGTTCTTCTTCCAGATAACCACTACCTC
TCTTACCAATCTAAGCTCTCCAAAGATCCAAACGAGAAGAGAGACCATATGGTTTTGTTGGAGTTTGTTA
CTGCTGCTGGTATCACTCTCGGAATGGATGAGCTCTACAAGTGAGGGTCCTCTGTCCTGATCACGGCCAT
GCTAGAGTCCGCAAAAATCACCAGTCTCTCTCTACAAATCTATCTCTCTCTATTTTTCTCCAGAATAATG
TGTGAGTAGTTCCCAGATAAGGGAATTAGGGTTCTTATAGGGTTTCGCTCATGTGTTGAGCATATAAGAA
ACCCTTAGTATGTATTTGTATTTGTAAAATACTTCTATCAATAAAATTTCTAATTCCTAAAACCAAAATC
CAGTGACCTGGTAACCTGGCAGGATATATGCGGTTGTAATTTTGGCAGGATATATGCGGTTGTAATTCAT
TTTTATTGTCTAAATTTCTGTATTTGTTTGTTTGCAATTAGATCCACGTTGTGTCTCAAAATCTCTGATG
TTACATTGCACAAGATAAAAATATATCATCATGAACAATAAAACTGTCTGCTTACATAAACAGTAATACA
AGGGGTGTTATGAGCCATATTCAACGGGAAACGTCGAGGCCGCGATTAAATTCCAACATGGATGCTGATT
TATATGGGTATAAATGGGCTCGCGATAATGTCGGGCAATCAGGTGCGACAATCTATCGCTTGTATGGGAA
GCCCGATGCGCCAGAGTTGTTTCTGAAACATGGCAAAGGTAGCGTTGCCAATGATGTTACAGATGAGATG
GTCAGACTAAACTGGCTGACGGAATTTATGCCTCTTCCGACCATCAAGCATTTTATCCGTACTCCTGATG
ATGCATGGTTACTCACCACTGCGATCCCCGGAAAAACAGCATTCCAGGTATTAGAAGAATATCCTGATTC
AGGTGAAAATATTGTTGATGCGCTGGCAGTGTTCCTGCGCCGGTTGCATTCGATTCCTGTTTGTAATTGT
CCTTTTAACAGCGATCGCGTATTTCGTCTCGCTCAGGCGCAATCACGAATGAATAACGGTTTGGTTGATG
CGAGTGATTTTGATGACGAGCGTAATGGCTGGCCTGTTGAACAAGTCTGGAAAGAAATGCATAAACTTTT
GCCATTCTCACCGGATTCAGTCGTCACTCATGGTGATTTCTCACTTGATAACCTTATTTTTGACGAGGGG
AAATTAATAGGTTGTATTGATGTTGGACGAGTCGGAATCGCAGACCGATACCAGGATCTTGCCATCCTAT
GGAACTGCCTCGGTGAGTTTTCTCCTTCATTACAGAAACGGCTTTTTCAAAAATATGGTATTGATAATCC
TGATATGAATAAATTGCAGTTTCATTTGATGCTCGATGAGTTTTTCTAATCAGAATTGGTTAATTGGTTG
TAACACTGGCAGAGCATTACGCTGACTTGACGGGACGGCGCAAGCTCATGACCAAAATCCCTTAACGTGA
GTTACGCGTCGTTCCACTGAGCGTCAGACCCCGTAGAAAAGATCAAAGGATCTTC
